>Addgene plasmid #223395 | pYPQAT23 | addgene full sequence | sequence record 452578 | Addgene NGS Result
CTACTTTATGCGACTAAAACACGCGACAAGAAAACGCCAGGAAAAGGGCAGGGCGGCAGCCTGTCGCGTA
ACTTAGGACTTGTGCGACATGTCGTTTTCAGAAGACGGCTGCACTGAACGTCAGAAGCCGACTGCACTAT
AGCAGCGGAGGGGTTGGATCAAAGTACTTTGATCCCGAGGGGAACCCTGTGGTTGGCATGCACATACAAA
TGGACGAACGGATAAACCTTTTCACGCCCTTTTAAATATCCGATTATTCTAATAAACGCTCTTTTCTCTT
AGGTTTACCCGCCAATATATCCTGTCAAACACTGATAGTTTAAACTGAAGGCGGGAAACGACAATCTGAT
CCAAGCTCAAGCTGCTCTAGCATTCGCCATTCAGGCTGCGCAACTGTTGGGAAGGGCGATCGGTGCGGGC
CTCTTCGCTATTACGCCAGCTGGCGAAAGGGGGATGTGCTGCAAGGCGATTAAGTTGGGTAACGCCAGGG
TTTTCCCAGTCACGACGTTGTAAAACGACGGCCAGTGCCAAGCTTGCATGCCTGCAGTGCAGCGTGACCC
GGTCGTGCCCCTCTCTAGAGATAATGAGCATTGCATGTCTAAGTTATAAAAAATTACCACATATTTTTTT
TGTCACACTTGTTTGAAGTGCAGTTTATCTATCTTTATACATATATTTAAACTTTACTCTACGAATAATA
TAATCTATAGTACTACAATAATATCAGTGTTTTAGAGAATCATATAAATGAACAGTTAGACATGGTCTAA
AGGACAATTGAGTATTTTGACAACAGGACTCTACAGTTTTATCTTTTTAGTGTGCATGTGTTCTCCTTTT
TTTTTGCAAATAGCTTCACCTATATAATACTTCATCCATTTTATTAGTACATCCATTTAGGGTTTAGGGT
TAATGGTTTTTATAGACTAATTTTTTTAGTACATCTATTTTATTCTATTTTAGCCTCTAAATTAAGAAAA
CTAAAACTCTATTTTAGTTTTTTTATTTAATAATTTAGATATAAAATAGAATAAAATAAAGTGACTAAAA
ATTAAACAAATACCCTTTAAGAAATTAAAAAAACTAAGGAAACATTTTTCTTGTTTCGAGTAGATAATGC
CAGCCTGTTAAACGCCGTCGACGAGTCTAACGGACACCAACCAGCGAACCAGCAGCGTCGCGTCGGGCCA
AGCGAAGCAGACGGCACGGCATCTCTGTCGCTGCCTCTGGACCCCTCTCGAGAGTTCCGCTCCACCGTTG
GACTTGCTCCGCTGTCGGCATCCAGAAATTGCGTGGCGGAGCGGCAGACGTGAGCCGGCACGGCAGGCGG
CCTCCTCCTCCTCTCACGGCACCGGCAGCTACGGGGGATTCCTTTCCCACCGCTCCTTCGCTTTCCCTTC
CTCGCCCGCCGTAATAAATAGACACCCCCTCCACACCCTCTTTCCCCAACCTCGTGTTGTTCGGAGCGCA
CACACACACAACCAGATCTCCCCCAAATCCACCCGTCGGCACCTCCGCTTCAAGGTACGCCGCTCGTCCY
CCCCCCCCCCCCCCTCTCTACCTTCTCTAGATCGGCGTTCCGGTCCATGGTTAGGGCCCGGTAGTTCTAC
TTCTGTTCATGTTTGTGTTAGATCCGTGTTTGTGTTAGATCCGTGCTGCTAGCGTTCGTACACGGATGCG
ACCTGTACGTCAGACACGTTCTGATTGCTAACTTGCCAGTGTTTCTCTTTGGGGAATCCTGGGATGGCTC
TAGCCGTTCCGCAGACGGGATCGATTTCATGATTTTTTTTGTTTCGTTGCATAGGGTTTGGTTTGCCCTT
TTCCTTTATTTCAATATATGCCGTGCACTTGTTTGTCGGGTCATCTTTTCATGCTTTTTTTTGTCTTGGT
TGTGATGATGTGGTCTGGTTGGGCGGTCGTTCTAGATCGGAGTAGAATTAATTCTGTTTCAAACTACCTG
GTGGATTTATTAATTTTGGATCTGTATGTGTGTGCCATACATATTCATAGTTACGAATTGAAGATGATGG
ATGGAAATATCGATCTAGGATAGGTATACATGTTGATGCGGGTTTTACTGATGCATATACAGAGATGCTT
TTTGTTCGCTTGGTTGTGATGATGTGGTGTGGTTGGGCGGTCGTTCATTCGTTCTAGATCGGAGTAGAAT
ACTGTTTCAAACTACCTGGTGTATTTATTAATTTTGGAACTGTATGTGTGTGTCATACATCTTCATAGTT
ACGAGTTTAAGATGGATGGAAATATCGATCTAGGATAGGTATACATGTTGATGTGGGTTTTACTGATGCA
TATACATGATGGCATATGCAGCATCTATTCATATGCTCTAACCTTGAGTACCTATCTATTATAATAAACA
AGTATGTTTTATAATTATTTTGATCTTGATATACTTGGATGATGGCATATGCAGCAGCTATATGTGGATT
TTTTTAGCCCTGCCTTCATACGCTATTTATTTGCTTGGTACTGTTTCTTTTGTCGATGCTCACCCTGTTG
TTTGGTGTTACTTCTGCAGGTCGACTCTAGAGGATCCCCTCGAGGCGCGCCAAGCTATCAAACAAGTTTG
TACAAAAAAGCAGGCTCCGAATTCGCCCTTCATGGAGGCCTCTCCGGCTTCAGGTCCTCGCCATCTCATG
GACCCCCATATCTTTACCTCCAATTTCAATAACGGCATTGGCAGGCACAAGACATACCTCTGTTATGAGG
TCGAGCGGCTCGATAACGGAACCTCAGTGAAGATGGACCAACACAGGGGTTTCCTTCATAACCAAGCGAA
AAATCTCCTTTGCGGTTTCTATGGGCGGCACGCGGAGCTGAGATTCTTGGATTTGGTCCCGAGCCTCCAG
CTGGATCCCGCGCAAATATACCGCGTCACTTGGTTCATATCATGGAGCCCGTGCTTTAGCTGGGGGTGTG
CCGGTGAGGTTCGCGCGTTCCTCCAGGAAAACACCCATGTTCGCCTCCGGATTTTCGCAGCGAGGATTTT
CGACTATGATCCACTTTACAAAGAGGCCCTCCAAATGCTTAGAGATGCTGGGGCTCAAGTTTCAATTATG
ACATACGACGAGTTTAAGCATTGTTGGGACACTTTTGTCGATCATCAGGGTTGTCCCTTCCAGCCGTGGG
ATGGTCTTGATGAGCATTCGCAAGCTTTGAGTGGCAGGCTTCGCGCGATACTTCAGAACCAGGGTAACTC
AGGTTCTGAGACGCCTGGCACAAGTGAGTCAGCAACACCCGAGTCCACCATGGATTACAAGGACCACGAC
GGGGATTACAAGGACCACGACATTGATTACAAGGATGATGATGACAAGATGGCTCCGAAGAAGAAGAGGA
AGGTTGGCATCCACGGGGTGCCAGCTGCTGACAAGAAGTACTCGATCGGCCTCGCTATTGGGACTAACTC
TGTTGGCTGGGCCGTGATCACCGACGAGTACAAGGTGCCCTCAAAGAAGTTCAAGGTCCTGGGCAACACC
GATCGGCATTCCATCAAGAAGAATCTCATTGGCGCTCTCCTGTTCGACAGCGGCGAGACGGCTGAGAGGA
CGCGGCTCAAGCGCACCGCCCGCAGGCGGTACACGCGCAGGAAGAATCGCATCTGCTACCTGCAGGAGAT
TTTCTCCAACGAGATGGCGAAGGTTGACGATTCTTTCTTCCACAGGCTGGAGGAGTCATTCCTCGTGGAG
GAGGATAAGAAGCACGAGCGGCATCCAATCTTCGGCAACATTGTCGACGAGGTTGCCTACCACGAGAAGT
ACCCTACGATCTACCATCTGCGGAAGAAGCTCGTGGACTCCACAGATAAGGCGGACCTCCGCCTGATCTA
CCTCGCTCTGGCCCACATGATTAAGTTCAGGGGCCATTTCCTGATCGAGGGGGATCTCAACCCGGACAAT
AGCGATGTTGACAAGCTGTTCATCCAGCTCGTGCAGACGTACAACCAGCTCTTCGAGGAGAACCCCATTA
ATGCGTCAGGCGTCGACGCGAAGGCTATCCTGTCCGCTAGGCTCTCGAAGTCTCGGCGCCTCGAGAACCT
GATCGCCCAGCTGCCGGGCGAGAAGAAGAACGGCCTGTTCGGGAATCTCATTGCGCTCAGCCTGGGGCTC
ACGCCCAACTTCAAGTCGAATTTCGATCTCGCTGAGGACGCCAAGCTGCAGCTCTCCAAGGACACATACG
ACGATGACCTGGATAACCTCCTGGCCCAGATCGGCGATCAGTACGCGGACCTGTTCCTCGCTGCCAAGAA
TCTGTCGGACGCCATCCTCCTGTCTGATATTCTCAGGGTGAACACCGAGATTACGAAGGCTCCGCTCTCA
GCCTCCATGATCAAGCGCTACGACGAGCACCATCAGGATCTGACCCTCCTGAAGGCGCTGGTCAGGCAGC
AGCTCCCCGAGAAGTACAAGGAGATCTTCTTCGATCAGTCGAAGAACGGCTACGCTGGGTACATTGACGG
CGGGGCCTCTCAGGAGGAGTTCTACAAGTTCATCAAGCCGATTCTGGAGAAGATGGACGGCACGGAGGAG
CTGCTGGTGAAGCTCAATCGCGAGGACCTCCTGAGGAAGCAGCGGACATTCGATAACGGCAGCATCCCAC
ACCAGATTCATCTCGGGGAGCTGCACGCTATCCTGAGGAGGCAGGAGGACTTCTACCCTTTCCTCAAGGA
TAACCGCGAGAAGATCGAGAAGATTCTGACTTTCAGGATCCCGTACTACGTCGGCCCACTCGCTAGGGGC
AACTCCCGCTTCGCTTGGATGACCCGCAAGTCAGAGGAGACGATCACGCCGTGGAACTTCGAGGAGGTGG
TCGACAAGGGCGCTAGCGCTCAGTCGTTCATCGAGAGGATGACGAATTTCGACAAGAACCTGCCAAATGA
GAAGGTGCTCCCTAAGCACTCGCTCCTGTACGAGTACTTCACAGTCTACAACGAGCTGACTAAGGTGAAG
TATGTGACCGAGGGCATGAGGAAGCCGGCTTTCCTGTCTGGGGAGCAGAAGAAGGCCATCGTGGACCTCC
TGTTCAAGACCAACCGGAAGGTCACGGTTAAGCAGCTCAAGGAGGACTACTTCAAGAAGATTGAGTGCTT
CGATTCGGTCGAGATCTCTGGCGTTGAGGACCGCTTCAACGCCTCCCTGGGGACCTACCACGATCTCCTG
AAGATCATTAAGGATAAGGACTTCCTGGACAACGAGGAGAATGAGGATATCCTCGAGGACATTGTGCTGA
CACTCACTCTGTTCGAGGACCGGGAGATGATCGAGGAGCGCCTGAAGACTTACGCCCATCTCTTCGATGA
CAAGGTCATGAAGCAGCTCAAGAGGAGGAGGTACACCGGCTGGGGGAGGCTGAGCAGGAAGCTCATCAAC
GGCATTCGGGACAAGCAGTCCGGGAAGACGATCCTCGACTTCCTGAAGAGCGATGGCTTCGCGAACCGCA
ATTTCATGCAGCTGATTCACGATGACAGCCTCACATTCAAGGAGGATATCCAGAAGGCTCAGGTGAGCGG
CCAGGGGGACTCGCTGCACGAGCATATCGCGAACCTCGCTGGCTCGCCAGCTATCAAGAAGGGGATTCTG
CAGACCGTGAAGGTTGTGGACGAGCTGGTGAAGGTCATGGGCAGGCACAAGCCTGAGAACATCGTCATTG
AGATGGCCCGGGAGAATCAGACCACGCAGAAGGGCCAGAAGAACTCACGCGAGAGGATGAAGAGGATCGA
GGAGGGCATTAAGGAGCTGGGGTCCCAGATCCTCAAGGAGCACCCGGTGGAGAACACGCAGCTGCAGAAT
GAGAAGCTCTACCTGTACTACCTCCAGAATGGCCGCGATATGTATGTGGACCAGGAGCTGGATATTAACA
GGCTCAGCGATTACGACGTCGATCATATCGTTCCACAGTCATTCCTGAAGGATGACTCCATTGACAACAA
GGTCCTCACCAGGTCGGACAAGAACCGGGGCAAGTCTGATAATGTTCCTTCAGAGGAGGTCGTTAAGAAG
ATGAAGAACTACTGGCGCCAGCTCCTGAATGCCAAGCTGATCACGCAGCGGAAGTTCGATAACCTCACAA
AGGCTGAGAGGGGCGGGCTCTCTGAGCTGGACAAGGCGGGCTTCATCAAGAGGCAGCTGGTCGAGACACG
GCAGATCACTAAGCACGTTGCGCAGATTCTCGACTCACGGATGAACACTAAGTACGATGAGAATGACAAG
CTGATCCGCGAGGTGAAGGTCATCACCCTGAAGTCAAAGCTCGTCTCCGACTTCAGGAAGGATTTCCAGT
TCTACAAGGTTCGGGAGATCAACAATTACCACCATGCCCATGACGCGTACCTGAACGCGGTGGTCGGCAC
AGCTCTGATCAAGAAGTACCCAAAGCTCGAGAGCGAGTTCGTGTACGGGGACTACAAGGTTTACGATGTG
AGGAAGATGATCGCCAAGTCGGAGCAGGAGATTGGCAAGGCTACCGCCAAGTACTTCTTCTACTCTAACA
TTATGAATTTCTTCAAGACAGAGATCACTCTGGCCAATGGCGAGATCCGGAAGCGCCCCCTCATCGAGAC
GAACGGCGAGACGGGGGAGATCGTGTGGGACAAGGGCAGGGATTTCGCGACCGTCAGGAAGGTTCTCTCC
ATGCCACAAGTGAATATCGTCAAGAAGACAGAGGTCCAGACTGGCGGGTTCTCTAAGGAGTCAATTAGGC
CTAAGCGGAACAGCGACAAGCTCATCGCCCGCAAGAAGGACTGGGATCCGAAGAAGTACGGCGGGTTCCT
GTGGCCCACTGTGGCCTACTCGGTCCTGGTTGTGGCGAAGGTTGAGAAGGGCAAGTCCAAGAAGCTCAAG
AGCGTGAAGGAGCTGCTGGGGATCACGATTATGGAGCGCTCCAGCTTCGAGAAGAACCCGATCGATTTCC
TGGAGGCGAAGGGCTACAAGGAGGTGAAGAAGGACCTGATCATTAAGCTCCCCAAGTACTCACTCTTCGA
GCTGGAGAACGGCAGGAAGCGGATGCTGGCTTCCGCTAAGCAGCTGCAGAAGGGGAACGAGCTGGCTCTG
CCGTCCAAGTATGTGAACTTCCTCTACCTGGCCTCCCACTACGAGAAGCTCAAGGGCAGCCCCGAGGACA
ACGAGCAGAAGCAGCTGTTCGTCGAGCAGCACAAGCATTACCTCGACGAGATCATTGAGCAGATTTCCGA
GTTCTCCAAGCGCGTGATCCTGGCCGACGCGAATCTGGATAAGGTCCTCTCCGCGTACAACAAGCACCGC
GACAAGCCAATCAGGGAGCAGGCTGAGAATATCATTCATCTCTTCACCCTGACGAGGCTCGGCGCCCCTA
GGGCTTTCAAGTACTTCGACACAACTATCGATCCGAAGCAGTACAGGAGCACTAAGGAGGTCCTGGACGC
GACCCTCATCCACCAGTCGATTACCGGCCTCTACGAGACGCGCATCGACCTGTCTCAGCTCGGGGGCGAC
AAGCGGCCAGCGGCGACGAAGAAGGCGGGGCAGGCGAAGAAGAAGAAGGGAGACGGATCAGGCGGGTCAA
CAAACCTCAGTGACATCATAGAGAAGGAAACTGGTAAGCAACTGGTTATTCAAGAGAGCATTCTGATGCT
CCCTGAGGAAGTCGAGGAAGTTATAGGAAACAAGCCTGAGAGCGATATACTCGTGCATACGGCGTATGAC
GAGAGCACGGATGAAAATGTGATGCTCTTGACCAGCGATGCGCCAGAATATAAACCCTGGGCACTGGTTA
TTCAGGACTCTAACGGGGAAAATAAAATCAAGATGCTCTCAGGTGGCTCCCCAAAGAAGAAACGCAAGGT
TTAGTGGCGGCCGCCGACGTCCGATCGTTCAAACATTTGGCAATAAAGTTTCTTAAGATTGAATCCTGTT
GCCGGTCTTGCGATGATTATCATATAATTTCTGTTGAATTACGTTAAGCATGTAATAATTAACATGTAAT
GCATGACGTTATTTATGAGATGGGTTTTTATGATTAGAGTCCCGCAATTATACATTTAATACGCGATAGA
AAACAAAATATAGCGCGCAAACTAGGATAAATTATCGCGCGCGGTGTCATCTATGTTACTAGATCGGGAA
TTGATCCCCCCTCGACAGCTTCCGGAAAGGGCGAATTCGCAACTTTGTATACAAAAGTTGCCCCATGGCG
TTCCCTCTAGATAACGCAGGATCCTAAAGGGATCTTTAAACATACGAACAGATCACTTAAAGTTCTTCTG
AAGCAACTTAAAGTTATCAGGCATGCATGGATCTTGGAGGAATCAGATGTGCAGTCAGGGACCATAGCAC
AGGACAGGCGTCTTCTACTGGTGCTACCAGCAAATGCTGGAAGCCGGGAACACTGGGTACGTTGGAAACC
ACGTGATGTGGAGTAAGATAAACTGTAGGAGAAAAGCATTTCGTAGTGGGCCATGAAGCCTTTCAGGACA
TGTATTGCAGTATGGGCCGGCCCATTACGCAATTGGACGACAACAAAGACTAGTATTAGTACCACCTCGG
CTATCCACATAGATCAAAGCTGGTTTAAAAGAGTTGTGCAGATGATCCGTGGCAGAGACCGGCGCCGCTA
CAGGGCGCGTCCCATTCGCCATTCAGGCTGCGCAACTGTTGGGAAGGGCGATCGGTGCGGGCCTCTTCGC
TATTACGCCAGCTGGCGAAAGGGGGATGTGCTGCAAGGCGATTAAGTTGGGTAACGCCAGGGTTTTCCCA
GTCACGACGTTGTAAAACGACGGCCAGTGAGCGCGCGTAATACGACTCACTATAGGGCGAATTGGGTACC
GGGCCCCCCCTCGAGGTCCTCCAGCTTTTGTTCCCTTTAGTGAGGGTTAATTGCGCGCTTGGCGTAATCA
TGGTCATAGCTGTTTCCTGTGTGAAATTGTTATCCGCTCACAATTCCACACAACATACGAGCCGGAAGCA
TAAAGTGTAAAGCCTGGGGTGCCTAATGAGTGAGCTAACTCACATTAATTGCGTTGCGCTCACTGCCCGC
TTTCCACCGGTGGTCTCTGTTTTAGAGCTAGAAATAGCAAGTTAAAATAAGGCTAGTCCGTTATCAACTT
GAAAAAGTGGCACCGAGTCGGTGCTTTTTTTGTCCCTTCGAAGGGCAATTCTGCAGATATCCATCACACT
GGCGGCCGCTCGAGGTCGAGGGTATCGATAAGCTTGAATTCGACCCAGCTTTCTTGTACAAAGTGGTTCG
ATAATTCTTAATTAACTAGTTCTAGAGCGGCCGCCACCGCGGTGGAGCTCGAATTCGTAATCATGTCATA
GCTGTTTCCTGTGTGAAATTGTTATCCGCTCACAATTCCACACAACATACGAGCCGGAAGCATAAAGTGT
AAAGCCTGGGGTGCCTAATGAGTGAGCTAACTCACATTAATTGCGTTGCGCTCACTGCCCGCTTTCCAGT
CGGGAAACCTGTCGTGCCAGCTGCATTAATGAATCGGCCAACGCGCGGGGAGAGGCGGTTTGCGTATTGG
CTAGAGCAGCTTGCCAACATGGTGGAGCACGACACTCTCGTCTACTCCAAGAATATCAAAGATACAGTCT
CAGAAGACCAAAGGGCTATTGAGACTTTTCAACAAAGGGTAATATCGGGAAACCTCCTCGGATTCCATTG
CCCAGCTATCTGTCACTTCATCAAAAGGACAGTAGAAAAGGAAGGTGGCACCTACAAATGCCATCATTGC
GATAAAGGAAAGGCTATCGTTCAAGATGCCTCTGCCGACAGTGGTCCCAAAGATGGACCCCCACCCACGA
GGAGCATCGTGGAAAAAGAAGACGTTCCAACCACGTCTTCAAAGCAAGTGGATTGATGTGAACATGGTGG
AGCACGACACTCTCGTCTACTCCAAGAATATCAAAGATACAGTCTCAGAAGACCAAAGGGCTATTGAGAC
TTTTCAACAAAGGGTAATATCGGGAAACCTCCTCGGATTCCATTGCCCAGCTATCTGTCACTTCATCAAA
AGGACAGTAGAAAAGGAAGGTGGCACCTACAAATGCCATCATTGCGATAAAGGAAAGGCTATCGTTCAAG
ATGCCTCTGCCGACAGTGGTCCCAAAGATGGACCCCCACCCACGAGGAGCATCGTGGAAAAAGAAGACGT
TCCAACCACGTCTTCAAAGCAAGTGGATTGATGTGATATCTCCACTGACGTAAGGGATGACGCACAATCC
CACTATCCTTCGCAAGACCCTTCCTCTATATAAGGAAGTTCATTTCATTTGGAGAGGACACGCTGAAATC
ACCAGTCTCTCTCTACAAATCTATCTCTCTCGAGTCTACCATGAGCCCAGAACGACGCCCGGCCGACATC
CGCCGTGCCACCGAGGCGGACATGCCGGCGGTCTGCACCATCGTCAACCACTACATCGAGACAAGCACGG
TCAACTTCCGTACCGAGCCGCAGGAACCGCAGGAGTGGACGGACGACCTCGTCCGTCTGCGGGAGCGCTA
TCCCTGGCTCGTCGCCGAGGTGGACGGCGAGGTCGCCGGCATCGCCTACGCGGGCCCCTGGAAGGCACGC
AACGCCTACGACTGGACGGCCGAGTCGACCGTGTACGTCTCCCCCCGCCACCAGCGGACGGGACTGGGCT
CCACGCTCTACACCCACCTGCTGAAGTCCCTGGAGGCACAGGGCTTCAAGAGCGTGGTCGCTGTCATCGG
GCTGCCCAACGACCCGAGCGTGCGCATGCACGAGGCGCTCGGATATGCCCCCCGCGGCATGCTGCGGGCG
GCCGGCTTCAAGCACGGGAACTGGCATGACGTGGGTTTCTGGCAGCTGGACTTCAGCCTGCCGGTACCGC
CCCGTCCGGTCCTGCCCGTCACCGAGATTTGACTCGAGTTTCTCCATAATAATGTGTGAGTAGTTCCCAG
ATAAGGGAATTAGGGTTCCTATAGGGTTTCGCTCATGTGTTGAGCATATAAGAAACCCTTAGTATGTATT
TGTATTTGTAAAATACTTCTATCAATAAAATTTCTAATTCCTAAAACCAAAATCCAGTACTAAAATCCAG
ATCCCCCGAATTAATTCGGCGTTAATTCAGTACATTAAAAACGTCCGCAATGTGTTATTAAGTTGTCTAA
GCGTCAATTTGTTTACACCACAATATATCCTGCCACCAGCCAGCCAACAGCTCCCCGACCGGCAGCTCGG
CACAAAATCACCACTCGATACAGGCAGCCCATCAGTCCGGGACGGCGTCAGCGGGAGAGCCGTTGTAAGG
CGGCAGACTTTGCTCATGTTACCGATGCTATTCGGAAGAACGGCAACTAAGCTGCCGGGTTTGAAACACG
GATGATCTCGCGGAGGGTAGCATGTTGATTGTAACGATGACAGAGCGTTGCTGCCTGTGATCACCGCGGT
TTCAAAATCGGCTCCGTCGATACTATGTTATACGCCAACTTTGAAAACAACTTTGAAAAAGCTGTTTTCT
GGTATTTAAGGTTTTAGAATGCAAGGAACAGTGAATTGGAGTTCGTCTTGTTATAATTAGCTTCTTGGGG
TATCTTTAAATACTGTAGAAAAGAGGAAGGAAATAATAAATGGCTAAAATGAGAATATCACCGGAATTGA
AAAAACTGATCGAAAAATACCGCTGCGTAAAAGATACGGAAGGAATGTCTCCTGCTAAGGTATATAAGCT
GGTGGGAGAAAATGAAAACCTATATTTAAAAATGACGGACAGCCGGTATAAAGGGACCACCTATGATGTG
GAACGGGAAAAGGACATGATGCTATGGCTGGAAGGAAAGCTGCCTGTTCCAAAGGTCCTGCACTTTGAAC
GGCATGATGGCTGGAGCAATCTGCTCATGAGTGAGGCCGATGGCGTCCTTTGCTCGGAAGAGTATGAAGA
TGAACAAAGCCCTGAAAAGATTATCGAGCTGTATGCGGAGTGCATCAGGCTCTTTCACTCCATCGACATA
TCGGATTGTCCCTATACGAATAGCTTAGACAGCCGCTTAGCCGAATTGGATTACTTACTGAATAACGATC
TGGCCGATGTGGATTGCGAAAACTGGGAAGAAGACACTCCATTTAAAGATCCGCGCGAGCTGTATGATTT
TTTAAAGACGGAAAAGCCCGAAGAGGAACTTGTCTTTTCCCACGGCGACCTGGGAGACAGCAACATCTTT
GTGAAAGATGGCAAAGTAAGTGGCTTTATTGATCTTGGGAGAAGCGGCAGGGCGGACAAGTGGTATGACA
TTGCCTTCTGCGTCCGGTCGATCAGGGAGGATATCGGGGAAGAACAGTATGTCGAGCTATTTTTTGACTT
ACTGGGGATCAAGCCTGATTGGGAGAAAATAAAATATTATATTTTACTGGATGAATTGTTTTAGTACCTA
GAATGCATGACCAAAATCCCTTAACGTGAGTTTTCGTTCCACTGAGCGTCAGACCCCGTAGAAAAGATCA
AAGGATCTTCTTGAGATCCTTTTTTTCTGCGCGTAATCTGCTGCTTGCAAACAAAAAAACCACCGCTACC
AGCGGTGGTTTGTTTGCCGGATCAAGAGCTACCAACTCTTTTTCCGAAGGTAACTGGCTTCAGCAGAGCG
CAGATACCAAATACTGTCCTTCTAGTGTAGCCGTAGTTAGGCCACCACTTCAAGAACTCTGTAGCACCGC
CTACATACCTCGCTCTGCTAATCCTGTTACCAGTGGCTGCTGCCAGTGGCGATAAGTCGTGTCTTACCGG
GTTGGACTCAAGACGATAGTTACCGGATAAGGCGCAGCGGTCGGGCTGAACGGGGGGTTCGTGCACACAG
CCCAGCTTGGAGCGAACGACCTACACCGAACTGAGATACCTACAGCGTGAGCTATGAGAAAGCGCCACGC
TTCCCGAAGGGAGAAAGGCGGACAGGTATCCGGTAAGCGGCAGGGTCGGAACAGGAGAGCGCACGAGGGA
GCTTCCAGGGGGAAACGCCTGGTATCTTTATAGTCCTGTCGGGTTTCGCCACCTCTGACTTGAGCGTCGA
TTTTTGTGATGCTCGTCAGGGGGGCGGAGCCTATGGAAAAACGCCAGCAACGCGGCCTTTTTACGGTTCC
TGGCCTTTTGCTGGCCTTTTGCTCACATGTTCTTTCCTGCGTTATCCCCTGATTCTGTGGATAACCGTAT
TACCGCCTTTGAGTGAGCTGATACCGCTCGCCGCAGCCGAACGACCGAGCGCAGCGAGTCAGTGAGCGAG
GAAGCGGAAGAGCGCCTGATGCGGTATTTTCTCCTTACGCATCTGTGCGGTATTTCACACCGCATATGGT
GCACTCTCAGTACAATCTGCTCTGATGCCGCATAGTTAAGCCAGTATACACTCCGCTATCGCTACGTGAC
TGGGTCATGGCTGCGCCCCGACACCCGCCAACACCCGCTGACGCGCCCTGACGGGCTTGTCTGCTCCCGG
CATCCGCTTACAGACAAGCTGTGACCGTCTCCGGGAGCTGCATGTGTCAGAGGTTTTCACCGTCATCACC
GAAACGCGCGAGGCAGGGTGCCTTGATGTGGGCGCCGGCGGTCGAGTGGCGACGGCGCGGCTTGTCCGCG
CCCTGGTAGATTGCCTGGCCGTAGGCCAGCCATTTTTGAGCGGCCAGCGGCCGCGATAGGCCGACGCGAA
GCGGCGGGGCGTAGGGAGCGCAGCGACCGAAGGGTAGGCGCTTTTTGCAGCTCTTCGGCTGTGCGCTGGC
CAGACAGTTATGCACAGGCCAGGCGGGTTTTAAGAGTTTTAATAAGTTTTAAAGAGTTTTAGGCGGAAAA
ATCGCCTTTTTTCTCTTTTATATCAGTCACTTACATGTGTGACCGGTTCCCAATGTACGGCTTTGGGTTC
CCAATGTACGGGTTCCGGTTCCCAATGTACGGCTTTGGGTTCCCAATGTACGTGCTATCCACAGGAAACA
GACCTTTTCGACCTTTTTCCCCTGCTAGGGCAATTTGCCCTAGCATCTGCTCCGTACATTAGGAACCGGC
GGATGCTTCGCCCTCGATCAGGTTGCGGTAGCGCATGACTAGGATCGGGCCAGCCTGCCCCGCCTCCTCC
TTCAAATCGTACTCCGGCAGGTCATTTGACCCGATCAGCTTGCGCACGGTGAAACAGAACTTCTTGAACT
CTCCGGCGCTGCCACTGCGTTCGTAGATCGTCTTGAACAACCATCTGGCTTCTGCCTTGCCTGCGGCGCG
GCGTGCCAGGCGGTAGAGAAAACGGCCGATGCCGGGATCGATCAAAAAGTAATCGGGGTGAACCGTCAGC
ACGTCCGGGTTCTTGCCTTCTGTGATCTCGCGGTACATCCAATCAGCTAGCTCGATCTCGATGTACTCCG
GCCGCCCGGTTTCGCTCTTTACGATCTTGTAGCGGCTAATCAAGGCTTCACCCTCGGATACCGTCACCAG
GCGGCCGTTCTTGGCCTTCTTCGTACGCTGCATGGCAACGTGCGTGGTGTTTAACCGAATGCAGGTTTCT
ACCAGGTCGTCTTTCTGCTTTCCGCCATCGGCTCGCCGGCAGAACTTGAGTACGTCCGCAACGTGTGGAC
GGAACACGCGGCCGGGCTTGTCTCCCTTCCCTTCCCGGTATCGGTTCATGGATTCGGTTAGATGGGAAAC
CGCCATCAGTACCAGGTCGTAATCCCACACACTGGCCATGCCGGCCGGCCCTGCGGAAACCTCTACGTGC
CCGTCTGGAAGCTCGTAGCGGATCACCTCGCCAGCTCGTCGGTCACGCTTCGACAGACGGAAAACGGCCA
CGTCCATGATGCTGCGACTATCGCGGGTGCCCACGTCATAGAGCATCGGAACGAAAAAATCTGGTTGCTC
GTCGCCCTTGGGCGGCTTCCTAATCGACGGCGCACCGGCTGCCGGCGGTTGCCGGGATTCTTTGCGGATT
CGATCAGCGGCCGCTTGCCACGATTCACCGGGGCGTGCTTCTGCCTCGATGCGTTGCCGCTGGGCGGCCT
GCGCGGCCTTCAACTTCTCCACCAGGTCATCACCCAGCGCCGCGCCGATTTGTACCGGGCCGGATGGTTT
GCGACCGCTCACGCCGATTCCTCGGGCTTGGGGGTTCCAGTGCCATTGCAGGGCCGGCAGGCAACCCAGC
CGCTTACGCCTGGCCAACCGCCCGTTCCTCCACACATGGGGCATTCCACGGCGTCGGTGCCTGGTTGTTC
TTGATTTTCCATGCCGCCTCCTTTAGCCGCTAAAATTCATCTACTCATTTATTCATTTGCTCATTTACTC
TGGTAGCTGCGCGATGTATTCAGATAGCAGCTCGGTAATGGTCTTGCCTTGGCGTACCGCGTACATCTTC
AGCTTGGTGTGATCCTCCGCCGGCAACTGAAAGTTGACCCGCTTCATGGCTGGCGTGTCTGCCAGGCTGG
CCAACGTTGCAGCCTTGCTGCTGCGTGCGCTCGGACGGCCGGCACTTAGCGTGTTTGTGCTTTTGCTCAT
TTTCTCTTTACCTCATTAACTCAAATGAGTTTTGATTTAATTTCAGCGGCCAGCGCCTGGACCTCGCGGG
CAGCGTCGCCCTCGGGTTCTGATTCAAGAACGGTTGTGCCGGCGGCGGCAGTGCCTGGGTAGCTCACGCG
CTGCGTGATACGGGACTCAAGAATGGGCAGCTCGTACCCGGCCAGCGCCTCGGCAACCTCACCGCCGATG
CGCGTGCCTTTGATCGCCCGCGACACGACAAAGGCCGCTTGTAGCCTTCCATCCGTGACCTCAATGCGCT
GCTTAACCAGCTCCACCAGGTCGGCGGTGGCCCATATGTCGTAAGGGCTTGGCTGCACCGGAATCAGCAC
GAAGTCGGCTGCCTTGATCGCGGACACAGCCAAGTCCGCCGCCTGGGGCGCTCCGTCGATCACTACGAAG
TCGCGCCGGCCGATGGCCTTCACGTCGCGGTCAATCGTCGGGCGGTCGATGCCGACAACGGTTAGCGGTT
GATCTTCCCGCACGGCCGCCCAATCGCGGGCACTGCCCTGGGGATCGGAATCGACTAACAGAACATCGGC
CCCGGCGAGTTGCAGGGCGCGGGCTAGATGGGTTGCGATGGTCGTCTTGCCTGACCCGCCTTTCTGGTTA
AGTACAGCGATAACCTTCATGCGTTCCCCTTGCGTATTTGTTTATTTACTCATCGCATCATATACGCAGC
GACCGCATGACGCAAGCTGTTTTACTCAAATACACATCACCTTTTTAGACGGCGGCGCTCGGTTTCTTCA
GCGGCCAAGCTGGCCGGCCAGGCCGCCAGCTTGGCATCAGACAAACCGGCCAGGATTTCATGCAGCCGCA
CGGTTGAGACGTGCGCGGGCGGCTCGAACACGTACCCGGCCGCGATCATCTCCGCCTCGATCTCTTCGGT
AATGAAAAACGGTTCGTCCTGGCCGTCCTGGTGCGGTTTCATGCTTGTTCCTCTTGGCGTTCATTCTCGG
CGGCCGCCAGGGCGTCGGCCTCGGTCAATGCGTCCTCACGGAAGGCACCGCGCCGCCTGGCCTCGGTGGG
CGTCACTTCCTCGCTGCGCTCAAGTGCGCGGTACAGGGTCGAGCGATGCACGCCAAGCAGTGCAGCCGCC
TCTTTCACGGTGCGGCCTTCCTGGTCGATCAGCTCGCGGGCGTGCGCGATCTGTGCCGGGGTGAGGGTAG
GGCGGGGGCCAAACTTCACGCCTCGGGCCTTGGCGGCCTCGCGCCCGCTCCGGGTGCGGTCGATGATTAG
GGAACGCTCGAACTCGGCAATGCCGGCGAACACGGTCAACACCATGCGGCCGGCCGGCGTGGTGGTGTCG
GCCCACGGCTCTGCCAGGCTACGCAGGCCCGCGCCGGCCTCCTGGATGCGCTCGGCAATGTCCAGTAGGT
CGCGGGTGCTGCGGGCCAGGCGGTCTAGCCTGGTCACTGTCACAACGTCGCCAGGGCGTAGGTGGTCAAG
CATCCTGGCCAGCTCCGGGCGGTCGCGCCTGGTGCCGGTGATCTTCTCGGAAAACAGCTTGGTGCAGCCG
GCCGCGTGCAGTTCGGCCCGTTGGTTGGTCAAGTCCTGGTCGTCGGTGCTGACGCGGGCATAGCCCAGCA
GGCCAGCGGCGGCGCTCTTGTTCATGGCGTAATGTCTCCGGTTCTAGTCGCAAGTATT
Features (pLannotate 1.2.2; 39 found; start..end, strand, type, name):
    283..307     -  misc_feature   RB T-DNA repeat: right border repeat from nopaline C58 T-DNA
    373..527     -  CDS            lacZα (fragment): LacZα fragment of β-galactosidase; lacZ fragment
    542..2539    +  promoter       Ubi promoter: maize polyubiquitin gene promoter
   2582..2606    +  protein_bind   attB1: mutant version of attB; recombination site for the Gateway® BP reaction BP Clonase™
   2622..3218    +  CDS            APOBEC3A: ABC3A_HUMAN - Experimental evidence at protein level: Swiss-Prot protein existence level 1. DNA deaminase (cytidine deaminase) with restriction activity against viruses, foreign DNA and mobility of retrotransposons. Exhibits antiviral activity against adeno-associated virus (AAV) and human T- cell leukemia virus type 1 (HTLV-1) and may inhibit the mobility of LTR and non-LTR retrotransposons. Selectively targets single-stranded DNA and can deaminate both methylcytosine and cytosine in foreign DNA. Can induce somatic hypermutation in the nuclear and mitochondrial DNA. May also play a role in th
   3315..3334    +  CDS            2xFLAG (fragment): two tandem FLAG® epitope tags
   3390..7490    +  CDS            cas9: CAS9_STRP1 - Also known as csn1 From Streptococcus pyogenes serotype M1.
   7560..7808    +  CDS            UGI: UNGI_BPPB2 - Experimental evidence at protein level: Swiss-Prot protein existence level 1. This protein binds specifically and reversibly to the host uracil-DNA glycosylase, preventing removal of uracil residues from PBS2 DNA by the host uracil-excision repair system. From Bacillus phage PBS2 (Bacteriophage PBS2).
   7863..8115    +  terminator     NOS terminator: nopaline synthase terminator and poly(A) signal
   8160..8180    +  protein_bind   attB5: mutant version of attB; core recombination site for the Gateway® BP reaction BP Clonase™
   8217..8594    +  promoter       OsU3 promoter: Oryza sativa (rice) snRNA U3 promoter
   8602..8620    -  rep_origin     f1 ori (fragment): f1 bacteriophage origin of replication; arrow indicates direction of (+) strand synthesis
   8625..8780    -  CDS            lacZα (fragment): LacZα fragment of β-galactosidase; lacZ fragment
   8788..8806    +  promoter       T7 promoter: promoter for bacteriophage T7 RNA polymerase
   8815..8838    -  misc_feature   MCS (fragment): pBluescript multiple cloning site
   8854..8872    -  promoter       T3 promoter: promoter for bacteriophage T3 RNA polymerase
   8915..8937    -  protein_bind   lac operator (fragment): The lac repressor binds to the lac operator to inhibit transcription in E. coli. This inhibition can be relieved by adding lactose or isopropyl-β-D-thiogalactopyranoside (IPTG). lac repressor encoded by lacI
   8941..8971    -  promoter       lac promoter: promoter for the E. coli lac operon
   8986..9007    -  protein_bind   CAP binding site: CAP binding activates transcription in the presence of cAMP. E. coli catabolite activator protein
   9049..9124    +  misc_RNA       gRNA scaffold: guide RNA scaffold for the Streptococcus pyogenes CRISPR/Cas9 system
   9179..9207    -  misc_feature   MCS (fragment): pBluescript multiple cloning site
   9213..9237    -  protein_bind   attB2: mutant version of attB; recombination site for the Gateway® BP reaction BP Clonase™
   9255..9290    -  misc_feature   MCS (fragment): pBluescript multiple cloning site
   9327..9349    -  protein_bind   lac operator (fragment): The lac repressor binds to the lac operator to inhibit transcription in E. coli. This inhibition can be relieved by adding lactose or isopropyl-β-D-thiogalactopyranoside (IPTG). lac repressor encoded by lacI
   9353..9383    -  promoter       lac promoter: promoter for the E. coli lac operon
   9398..9419    -  protein_bind   CAP binding site: CAP binding activates transcription in the presence of cAMP. E. coli catabolite activator protein
   9432..9520    -  CDS            lacI (fragment): lac repressor; lacI; The lac repressor binds to the lac operator to inhibit transcription in E. coli. This inhibition can be relieved by adding lactose or isopropyl-β-D-thiogalactopyranoside (IPTG).
   9610..10286   +  promoter       CaMV 35S promoter (enhanced): cauliflower mosaic virus 35S promoter with a duplicated enhancer region
  10331..10879   +  CDS            bar: PAT_STRHY - Experimental evidence at protein level: Swiss-Prot protein existence level 1. Inactivates phosphinothricin (PPT) by transfer of an acetyl group from acetyl CoA. Can also acetylate demethylphosphinothricin but not PTT or glutamate. This enzyme is an effector of phosphinothricin tripeptide (PTT or bialaphos) resistance. From Streptomyces hygroscopicus. Introduced by genetic manipulation and expressed in glufosinate-tolerant maize by Dekalb Genetics.
  10889..11063   +  polyA_signal   CaMV poly(A) signal: cauliflower mosaic virus polyadenylation signal
  11141..11165   -  misc_feature   LB T-DNA repeat: left border repeat from nopaline C58 T-DNA
  11590..12384   +  CDS            KanR: aminoglycoside phosphotransferase; aphA-3; confers resistance to kanamycin
  12471..13059   +  rep_origin     ori: high-copy-number ColE1/pMB1/pBR322/pUC origin of replication
  13245..13385   -  misc_feature   bom: basis of mobility region from pBR322
  13487..13526   -  CDS            rop (fragment): Rop protein, which maintains plasmids at low copy number; rop
  13729..13923   -  rep_origin     pVS1 oriV: origin of replication for the Pseudomonas plasmid pVS1 (Heeb et al., 2000)
  13989..15062   -  CDS            pVS1 RepA: replication protein from the Pseudomonas plasmid pVS1 (Heeb et al., 2000)
  15491..16120   -  CDS            pVS1 StaA: stability protein from the Pseudomonas plasmid pVS1 (Heeb et al., 2000)
  16680..17081   -  CDS            Y4CG_SINFN (fragment): Protein inferred from homology: Swiss-Prot protein existence level 3. From Sinorhizobium fredii (strain NBRC 101917 / NGR234).
