[The description below was written by a language model from this plasmid's Addgene catalogue record and pLannotate feature annotations shown in this document.]
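Description:
pYPQAT23 is a 17.1 kb binary T-DNA vector for Agrobacterium-mediated delivery of a cytosine base editor into monocot plants. The record lists pYPQ166-SpRY as its backbone. Outside the T-DNA borders it carries a high-copy ColE1/pUC-type origin with a bom site for propagation in E. coli. The pVS1 oriV, RepA and StaA functions support replication and stable maintenance in Agrobacterium. A kanamycin resistance gene provides bacterial selection. Transformed plants are selected with Basta through a bar (phosphinothricin acetyltransferase) gene, which sits next to the left border under an enhanced CaMV 35S promoter with a CaMV poly(A) signal.

Between the nopaline-type right and left borders, the maize ubiquitin (ZmUbi1) promoter drives the A3A/Y130F-CBE_V01 editor. This is human APOBEC3A cytidine deaminase with the Y130F substitution, fused through a FLAG epitope region and NLS (recorded as tags) to the SpRY variant of Streptococcus pyogenes Cas9 in its D10A nickase form. A uracil glycosylase inhibitor (UGI) from phage PBS2 follows, and the unit ends with a NOS terminator. The deaminase converts cytosine to uracil on the displaced strand. UGI blocks uracil excision and the nickase biases repair, giving C-to-T changes across what the record calls a wide editing window. The relaxed PAM requirement of SpRY allows targeting at NG or NA PAMs.

Downstream, the rice OsU3 promoter is separated from the sgRNA scaffold by a lac promoter/lacZα fragment. This fragment presumably acts as a replaceable stuffer for inserting the guide spacer, although the record does not say so. The attB1, attB5 and attB2 sites indicate that the vector was assembled by multisite Gateway recombination. It belongs to an all-in-one CRISPR toolbox intended for large-scale screens in plants.
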