Addgene plasmid #223395: pYPQAT23
Purpose: T-DNA vector for A3A/Y130F-CBE_V01 based C-to-T base editing for monocot plants; NG or NA PAM ; wide working window; A3A/Y130F-CBE_V01 was driven by ZmUbi1 and sgRNA was driven by OsU3 promoter.
Depositing lab: Yiping Qi. Depositing organization: University of Maryland, College Park. Publication: A comprehensive all-in-one CRISPR toolbox for large-scale screens in plants. Cheng Y, Li G, Qi A, Mandlik R, Pan C, Wang D, Ge S, Qi Y. Plant Cell. 2025 Apr 9:koaf081. doi: 10.1093/plcell/koaf081. PubMed 40202185.
Backbone
  Vector backbone: pYPQ166-SpRY
  Vector type: Plant Expression, CRISPR
  Selectable markers: Basta
Growth in bacteria
  Bacterial resistance: Kanamycin, 50 μg/mL
  Growth temperature: 37°C
  Growth strain: DH5alpha
  Copy number: High Copy
Gene/Insert
  Gene/Insert name: ZmUbi-hA3A-Y130F-SpRYD10A-UGI-OsU3-gRNA scaffold
  Tag / fusion protein: NLS; 3x FLAG
Terms and licenses: Academic/Nonprofit Terms; Industry Terms: Not Available to Industry
How to cite: pYPQAT23 was a gift from Yiping Qi (Addgene plasmid # 223395 ; http://n2t.net/addgene:223395 ; RRID:Addgene_223395)
